Addgene plasmid #162931: C415-E01: attB4-stuffer-attB1r
Purpose: Gateway attB4-attB1r entry clone containing a non-transcribed/translated region for use in generating negative control vectors
Depositing lab: Dominic Esposito. Depositing organization: National Cancer Institute (NCI). Publication: Combinatorial assembly of clone libraries using site-specific recombination. Wall VE, Garvey LA, Mehalko JL, Procter LV, Esposito D. Methods Mol Biol. 2014;1116:193-208. doi: 10.1007/978-1-62703-764-8_14. PubMed 24395366.
Backbone
  Vector backbone: pDonr233
  Vector type: Synthetic Biology
Growth in bacteria
  Bacterial resistance: Spectinomycin, 50 μg/mL
  Growth temperature: 37°C
  Growth strain: DH5alpha
  Copy number: High Copy
Gene/Insert
  Gene/Insert name: stuffer fragment for vector controls
  Species: Synthetic
  Cloning method: Gateway Cloning
Terms and licenses: Academic/Nonprofit Terms; Industry Terms: Not Available to Industry
How to cite: C415-E01: attB4-stuffer-attB1r was a gift from Dominic Esposito (Addgene plasmid # 162931 ; http://n2t.net/addgene:162931 ; RRID:Addgene_162931)
