[The description below was written by a language model from this plasmid's Addgene catalogue record and pLannotate feature annotations shown in this document.]
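Description:
C415-E01: attB4-stuffer-attB1r is a small (about 3.1 kb) Gateway entry clone built in the pDonr233 donor backbone and intended for multisite, combinatorial Gateway assembly in E. coli. It is propagated as a high-copy plasmid from a ColE1/pUC-type origin and selected with spectinomycin through an intact aadA (SmR) aminoglycoside adenylyltransferase gene. This gene appears to be expressed from a class 1 integron-derived region, since fragments of the Pc promoter and a gentamicin acetyltransferase gene are annotated just upstream. rrnB T1 and T2 terminators lie upstream of the recombination cassette, where they typically insulate the cloned region from read-through transcription. A T7 promoter on the reverse strand sits just downstream of the cassette. Short lacZα, lacI and MCS fragments are backbone remnants.

The payload is a synthetic stuffer fragment described as non-transcribed and non-translated. The automated annotation places it between a site matched as an attL fragment overlapping an attB4 core and a site matched as attR1. This is consistent with the attL4/attR1-type flanks expected of a clone that occupies the attB4–attB1r position, usually the upstream or promoter slot, in a multi-fragment LR reaction. The only feature called within the stuffer is a roughly 200 bp partial match to the chloramphenicol acetyltransferase coding sequence, which suggests the filler was derived from a piece of that gene, though the record does not state its origin. No promoter or complete open reading frame is annotated in the insert. According to the record, the clone is used in place of a functional element during Gateway assembly to generate negative control expression vectors.
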