Features (pLannotate 1.2.2; 14 found; start..end, strand, type, name):
     18..54      -  CDS            lacZα (fragment): LacZα fragment of β-galactosidase; lacZ fragment
    109..194     +  protein_bind   attL1 (fragment): mutant version of attL; recombination site for the Gateway® LR reaction LR Clonase™
    185..205     +  protein_bind   attB4: mutant version of attB; core recombination site for the Gateway® BP reaction BP Clonase™
    218..412     +  CDS            CmR (fragment): chloramphenicol acetyltransferase; cat; confers resistance to chloramphenicol
    416..540     +  protein_bind   attR1: mutant version of attR; recombination site for the Gateway® LR reaction LR Clonase™
    613..631     -  promoter       T7 promoter: promoter for bacteriophage T7 RNA polymerase
    701..723     +  misc_feature   MCS (fragment): pUC18/19 multiple cloning site
    815..838     +  promoter       Pc promoter (fragment): intI1 (promoter lies within the coding sequence); class 1 integron promoter
   1014..1070    +  CDS            GmR (fragment): gentamycin acetyltransferase; aacC1; confers resistance to gentamycin
   1077..1868    +  CDS            SmR: aminoglycoside adenylyltransferase (Murphy, 1985); aadA; confers resistance to spectinomycin and streptomycin
   1961..2549    +  rep_origin     ori: high-copy-number ColE1/pMB1/pBR322/pUC origin of replication
   2732..2824    +  CDS            lacI (fragment): lac repressor; lacI; The lac repressor binds to the lac operator to inhibit transcription in E. coli. This inhibition can be relieved by adding lactose or isopropyl-β-D-thiogalactopyranoside (IPTG).
   2879..2906    -  terminator     rrnB T2 terminator: transcription terminator T2 from the E. coli rrnB gene
   3038..3081    +  terminator     rrnB T1 terminator: Escherichia coli rrnB; transcription terminator T1 from the E. coli rrnB gene
>Addgene plasmid #162931 | C415-E01: attB4-stuffer-attB1r | addgene full sequence | sequence record 330538 | Addgene NGS Result
TTAACGCTAGCATGGATGTTTTCCCAGTCACGACGTTGTAAAACGACGGCCAGTCTTAAAATTCGAGCTC
GGTCCGATCGGGCCCGCGTTAACGCTACCATGGAGCTCCAAATAATGATTTTATTTTGACTGATAGTGAC
CTGTTCGTTGCAACAAATTGATAAGCAATGCTTTTTTATAATGCCAACTTTGTATAGAAAAGTTGGCTAA
CTGAATAGAGAAAAAAATCACTGGATATACCACCGTTGATATATCCCAATGGCATCGTAAAGAACATTTT
GAGGCATTTCAGTCAGTTGCTCAATGTACCTATAACCAGACCGTTCAGCTGGATATTACGGCCTTTTTAA
AGACCGTAAAGAAAAATAAGCACAAGTTTTATCCGGCCTTTATTCACATTCTTGCCCGCCTGTAAACAAC
TTTGTACAAAAAAGTTGAACGAGAAACGTAAAATGATATAAATATCAATATATTAAATTAGATTTTGCAT
AAAAAACAGACTACATAATACTGTAAAACACAACATATGCAGTCACTATGAACCAACTACTTAGATGGTA
TTAGTGACCTGTAGAATTCGAGCTCTAGAGCTGCAGGGCGGCCGCGATATCCCCTATAGTGAGTCGTATT
ACATGGTCATAGCTGTTTCCTGGCAGCTCTGGCCCGTGTCTCAAAATCTCTGATGTTACATTGCACAAGA
TCGGTACCCGGGGATCCTCTAGACCAGCCAGGACAGAAATGCCTCGACTTCGCTGCTACCCAAGGTTGCC
GGGTGACGCACACCGTGGAAACGGATGAAGGCACGAACCCAGTGGACATAAGCCTGTTCGGTTCGTAAGC
TGTAATGCAAGTAGCGTATGCGCTCACGCAACTGGTCCAGAACCTTGACCGAACGCAGCGGTGGTAACGG
CGCAGTGGCGGTTTTCATGGCTTGTTATGACTGTTTTTTTGGGGTACAGTCTATGCCTCGGGCATCCAAG
CAGCAAGCGCGTTACGCCGTGGGTCGATGTTTGATGTTATGGAGCAGCAACGATGTTACGCAGCAGGGCA
GTCGCCCTAAAACAAAGTTAAACATTATGAGGGAAGCGGTGATCGCCGAAGTATCGACTCAACTATCAGA
GGTAGTTGGCGTCATCGAGCGCCATCTCGAACCGACGTTGCTGGCCGTACATTTGTACGGCTCCGCAGTG
GATGGCGGCCTGAAGCCACACAGTGATATTGATTTGCTGGTTACGGTGACCGTAAGGCTTGATGAAACAA
CGCGGCGAGCTTTGATCAACGACCTTTTGGAAACTTCGGCTTCCCCTGGAGAGAGCGAGATTCTCCGCGC
TGTAGAAGTCACCATTGTTGTGCACGACGACATCATTCCGTGGCGTTATCCAGCTAAGCGCGAACTGCAA
TTTGGAGAATGGCAGCGCAATGACATTCTTGCAGGTATCTTCGAGCCAGCCACGATCGACATTGATCTGG
CTATCTTGCTGACAAAAGCAAGAGAACATAGCGTTGCCTTGGTAGGTCCAGCGGCGGAGGAACTCTTTGA
TCCGGTTCCTGAACAGGATCTATTTGAGGCGCTAAATGAAACCTTAACGCTATGGAACTCGCCGCCCGAC
TGGGCTGGCGATGAGCGAAATGTAGTGCTTACGTTGTCCCGCATTTGGTACAGCGCAGTAACCGGCAAAA
TCGCGCCGAAGGATGTCGCTGCCGACTGGGCAATGGAGCGCCTGCCGGCCCAGTATCAGCCCGTCATACT
TGAAGCTAGACAGGCTTATCTTGGACAAGAAGAAGATCGCTTGGCCTCGCGCGCAGATCAGTTGGAAGAA
TTTGTCCACTACGTGAAAGGCGAGATCACCAAGGTAGTCGGCAAATAACCCTCGAGCCACCCATGACCAA
AATCCCTTAACGTGAGTTACGCGTCGTTCCACTGAGCGTCAGACCCCGTAGAAAAGATCAAAGGATCTTC
TTGAGATCCTTTTTTTCTGCGCGTAATCTGCTGCTTGCAAACAAAAAAACCACCGCTACCAGCGGTGGTT
TGTTTGCCGGATCAAGAGCTACCAACTCTTTTTCCGAAGGTAACTGGCTTCAGCAGAGCGCAGATACCAA
ATACTGTTCTTCTAGTGTAGCCGTAGTTAGGCCACCACTTCAAGAACTCTGTAGCACCGCCTACATACCT
CGCTCTGCTAATCCTGTTACCAGTGGCTGCTGCCAGTGGCGATAAGTCGTGTCTTACCGGGTTGGACTCA
AGACGATAGTTACCGGATAAGGCGCAGCGGTCGGGCTGAACGGGGGGTTCGTGCACACAGCCCAGCTTGG
AGCGAACGACCTACACCGAACTGAGATACCTACAGCGTGAGCTATGAGAAAGCGCCACGCTTCCCGAAGG
GAGAAAGGCGGACAGGTATCCGGTAAGCGGCAGGGTCGGAACAGGAGAGCGCACGAGGGAGCTTCCAGGG
GGAAACGCCTGGTATCTTTATAGTCCTGTCGGGTTTCGCCACCTCTGACTTGAGCGTCGATTTTTGTGAT
GCTCGTCAGGGGGGCGGAGCCTATGGAAAAACGCCAGCAACGCGGCCTTTTTACGGTTCCTGGCCTTTTG
CTGGCCTTTTGCTCACATGTTCTTTCCTGCGTTATCCCCTGATTCTGTGGATAACCGTATTACCGCCTTT
GAGTGAGCTGATACCGCTCGCCGCAGCCGAACGACCGAGCGCAGCGAGTCAGTGAGCGAGGAAGCGGAAG
AGCGCCCAATACGCAAACCGCCTCTCCCCGCGCGTTGGCCGATTCATTAATGCAGCTGGCACGACAGGTT
TCCCGACTGGAAAGCGGGCAGTGAGCGCAACGCAATTAATACGCGTACCGCTAGCCAGGAAGAGTTTGTA
GAAACGCAAAAAGGCCATCCGTCAGGATGGCCTTCTGCTTAGTTTGATGCCTGGCAGTTTATGGCGGGCG
TCCTGCCCGCCACCCTCCGGGCCGTTGCTTCACAACGTTCAAATCCGCTCCCGGCGGATTTGTCCTACTC
AGGAGAGCGTTCACCGACAAACAACAGATAAAACGAAAGGCCCAGTCTTCCGACTGAGCCTTTCGTTTTA
TTTGATGCCTGGCAGTTCCCTACTCTCGCG
